Addgene plasmid #12174: pCS2 Geminin
Depositing lab: Marc Kirschner. Depositing organization: Harvard Medical School. Publication: Geminin, an inhibitor of DNA replication, is degraded during mitosis. McGarry TJ, Kirschner MW. Cell. 1998 Jun 12. 93(6):1043-53. 10.1016/S0092-8674(00)81209-X PubMed 9635433.
Backbone
  Vector backbone: pCS2+
  Backbone size w/o insert (bp): 4095
  Vector type: Mammalian Expression
Growth in bacteria
  Bacterial resistance: Ampicillin, 100 μg/mL
  Growth temperature: 37°C
  Growth strain: DH5alpha
  Copy number: High Copy
Gene/Insert
  Gene/Insert name: Geminin
  Species: X. laevis (frog)
  Insert size (bp): 2600
  GenBank ID: NP_056979
  Entrez Gene: gmnn (a.k.a. gem, geminin, MGC83313)
  Cloning method: Restriction Enzyme
  Sequencing primers: 5′ SP6; 3′ T3
Terms and licenses: Academic/Nonprofit Terms; Industry Terms: Not Available to Industry
How to cite: pCS2 Geminin was a gift from Marc Kirschner (Addgene plasmid # 12174 ; http://n2t.net/addgene:12174 ; RRID:Addgene_12174)
