[The description below was written by a language model from this plasmid's Addgene catalogue record.]
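Description:
pCS2 Geminin is a mammalian expression plasmid built on the pCS2+ backbone (about 4.1 kb without insert) and carrying a Xenopus laevis Geminin (gmnn) insert recorded as roughly 2.6 kb, placed by restriction enzyme cloning. It is maintained in E. coli as a high-copy plasmid under ampicillin selection. No eukaryotic selection marker is recorded.

The record does not list the promoter or other regulatory elements, and no feature table is provided. pCS2+ is a widely used multipurpose vector that generally drives inserts from a strong CMV-derived (simian CMV IE94) promoter with an SV40 late polyadenylation signal. It also carries phage promoters flanking the polylinker, which fits the SP6 (5′) and T3 (3′) sequencing primers listed here. In this family of vectors the upstream SP6 promoter is commonly used for in vitro transcription of capped sense mRNA, so such constructs suit transfection of cultured vertebrate cells, RNA or DNA injection into frog or fish embryos, and in vitro translation. No epitope tags, fusions or reporters are noted. The stated insert size is much larger than a Geminin coding region alone would need, so the insert probably includes untranslated cDNA sequence, though the record does not say this.

Geminin is an inhibitor of DNA replication that is degraded during mitosis, as described in the associated publication. The plasmid would therefore typically be used to express or produce Xenopus Geminin for studies of replication licensing and cell-cycle-regulated proteolysis. The specific experimental uses of this clone are not detailed in the catalogue entry.
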