>Addgene plasmid #12174 | pCS2 Geminin | addgene partial sequence | sequence record 18735 | SP6 5'-ATTTAGGTGACACTATAG-3'
GTTTGAGAGGAGCGGCAGGCACCAGGTTTAATATGAATACCAACAAGAAGCAGAGATTGGATATGGAGAA
GCCTACCATGTCTATTAAGAACTACTTTGTGGATAAAACAAACGAGTCCCTTGCACCCAGAAGAACACTT
AAAGTAATCCAGCCATCTGCATCTGGATGCCTTGTTGGAAGGACCAAAGAGCCTGTTAAAAATTCTACAA
AAAGAAAGCTGTGGAATGATCAGCTGACTTCAAAAAAGGCTAAAGTTGAAGTGGCTGTTGATCCAGAACA
CAGGGAAAACAAAGATTGCTCATCTGAAGCTTATGACCTTATGGTGAAAGAAACACCAACTTGCCTTTAC
TGGAAGGAGGTTGCAGAGGAACGAAGAAAGGCCCTCTATGAAGCATTACAGGAAAATGAGAAGCTGCATA
AAGAAATAGAACTCAAAGATGAAGAAATTGCACGTTTGAAACAAGAAAATGACGAATTAATGGAACTTGC
TGGGCATGTACAATACATGGCTAATATGATTGAAAGGCTCACTGGAAATGCTCCACGAAGTCTTGAAGAC
TTAAAGGATTTGGATTTGGAAGAAGCAAGATTTGAAGATGAAGCAGACATGGCAGAAGCAAGGATTGAAG
ATGAAACTGACATGGCTCGGCCCTCTAATTCAGATCAGAATATGGATGCACATACTGTCTAGGCTGTGAA
TTGACCACATG
